>Addgene plasmid #73585 | 502 p5E-tp1 | depositor full sequence | sequence record 138024 | 502 p5E-tp1 sequence 3088 bps
CTTTCCTGCGTTATCCCCTGATTCTGTGGATAACCGTATTACCGCCTTTGAGTGAGCTGATACCGCTCGC
CGCAGCCGAACGACCGAGCGCAGCGAGTCAGTGAGCGAGGAAGCGGAAGAGCGCCCAATACGCAAACCGC
CTCTCCCCGCGCGTTGGCCGATTCATTAATGCAGCTGGCACGACAGGTTTCCCGACTGGAAAGCGGGCAG
TGAGCGCAACGCAATTAATACGCGTACCGCTAGCCAGGAAGAGTTTGTAGAAACGCAAAAAGGCCATCCG
TCAGGATGGCCTTCTGCTTAGTTTGATGCCTGGCAGTTTATGGCGGGCGTCCTGCCCGCCACCCTCCGGG
CCGTTGCTTCACAACGTTCAAATCCGCTCCCGGCGGATTTGTCCTACTCAGGAGAGCGTTCACCGACAAA
CAACAGATAAAACGAAAGGCCCAGTCTTCCGACTGAGCCTTTCGTTTTATTTGATGCCTGGCAGTTCCCT
ACTCTCGCGTTAACGCTAGCATGGATGTTTTCCCAGTCACGACGTTGTAAAACGACGGCCAGTCTTAAGC
TCGGGCCCGCGTTAACGCTACCATGGAGCTCCAAATAATGATTTTATTTTGACTGATAGTGACCTGTTCG
TTGCAACAAATTGATAAGCAATGCTTTTTTATAATGCCAACTTTGTATAGAAAAGTTGTGCAGGTCGACT
CTAGAGGATCCCGACTCATGGGAAAATGGGCGGAAGGGCACCGTGGGAAAATAGTAGATCCCGACTCGTG
GGAAAATGGGCGGAAGGGCACCGTGGGAAAATAGTAGATCCCGACTCGTGGGAAAATGGGCGGAAGGGCA
CCGTGGGAAAATAGTAGATCCCGACTCATGGGAAAATGGGCGGAAGGGCACCGTGGGAAAATAGTAGATC
CCGACTCGTGGGAAAATGGGCGGAAGGGCACCGTGGGAAAATAGTAGATCCCGACTCGTGGGAAAATGGG
CGGAAGGGCACCGTGGGAAAATAGTAGATCCACTGTATGCATCTTGGGCATAAAAGGCAGATCACTTCAG
CTTCTGCTTACACTTGCTTTTGACACAACTGTGTTTACTTGCAATCCCTCGAATCGCTAGCATCGATTCG
AATTCAAGGATCACAAGTTTGTACAAAAAAGTTGAACGAGAAACGTAAAATGATATAAATATCAATATAT
TAAATTAGATTTTGCATAAAAAACAGACTACATAATACTGTAAAACACAACATATGCAGTCACTATGAAC
CAACTACTTAGATGGTATTAGTGACCTGTAGAATTCGAGCTCTAGAGCTGCAGGGCGGCCGCGATATCCC
CTATAGTGAGTCGTATTACATGGTCATAGCTGTTTCCTGGCAGCTCTGGCCCGTGTCTCAAAATCTCTGA
TGTTACATTGCACAAGATAAAAATATATCATCATGAACAATAAAACTGTCTGCTTACATAAACAGTAATA
CAAGGGGTGTTATGAGCCATATTCAACGGGAAACGTCGAGGCCGCGATTAAATTCCAACATGGATGCTGA
TTTATATGGGTATAAATGGGCTCGCGATAATGTCGGGCAATCAGGTGCGACAATCTATCGCTTGTATGGG
AAGCCCGATGCGCCAGAGTTGTTTCTGAAACATGGCAAAGGTAGCGTTGCCAATGATGTTACAGATGAGA
TGGTCAGACTAAACTGGCTGACGGAATTTATGCCTCTTCCGACCATCAAGCATTTTATCCGTACTCCTGA
TGATGCATGGTTACTCACCACTGCGATCCCCGGAAAAACAGCATTCCAGGTATTAGAAGAATATCCTGAT
TCAGGTGAAAATATTGTTGATGCGCTGGCAGTGTTCCTGCGCCGGTTGCATTCGATTCCTGTTTGTAATT
GTCCTTTTAACAGCGATCGCGTATTTCGTCTCGCTCAGGCGCAATCACGAATGAATAACGGTTTGGTTGA
TGCGAGTGATTTTGATGACGAGCGTAATGGCTGGCCTGTTGAACAAGTCTGGAAAGAAATGCATAAACTT
TTGCCATTCTCACCGGATTCAGTCGTCACTCATGGTGATTTCTCACTTGATAACCTTATTTTTGACGAGG
GGAAATTAATAGGTTGTATTGATGTTGGACGAGTCGGAATCGCAGACCGATACCAGGATCTTGCCATCCT
ATGGAACTGCCTCGGTGAGTTTTCTCCTTCATTACAGAAACGGCTTTTTCAAAAATATGGTATTGATAAT
CCTGATATGAATAAATTGCAGTTTCATTTGATGCTCGATGAGTTTTTCTAATCAGAATTGGTTAATTGGT
TGTAACACTGGCAGAGCATTACGCTGACTTGACGGGACGGCGCAAGCTCATGACCAAAATCCCTTAACGT
GAGTTACGCGTCGTTCCACTGAGCGTCAGACCCCGTAGAAAAGATCAAAGGATCTTCTTGAGATCCTTTT
TTTCTGCGCGTAATCTGCTGCTTGCAAACAAAAAAACCACCGCTACCAGCGGTGGTTTGTTTGCCGGATC
AAGAGCTACCAACTCTTTTTCCGAAGGTAACTGGCTTCAGCAGAGCGCAGATACCAAATACTGTCCTTCT
AGTGTAGCCGTAGTTAGGCCACCACTTCAAGAACTCTGTAGCACCGCCTACATACCTCGCTCTGCTAATC
CTGTTACCAGTGGCTGCTGCCAGTGGCGATAAGTCGTGTCTTACCGGGTTGGACTCAAGACGATAGTTAC
CGGATAAGGCGCAGCGGTCGGGCTGAACGGGGGGTTCGTGCACACAGCCCAGCTTGGAGCGAACGACCTA
CACCGAACTGAGATACCTACAGCGTGAGCATTGAGAAAGCGCCACGCTTCCCGAAGGGAGAAAGGCGGAC
AGGTATCCGGTAAGCGGCAGGGTCGGAACAGGAGAGCGCACGAGGGAGCTTCCAGGGGGAAACGCCTGGT
ATCTTTATAGTCCTGTCGGGTTTCGCCACCTCTGACTTGAGCGTCGATTTTTGTGATGCTCGTCAGGGGG
GCGGAGCCTATGGAAAAACGCCAGCAACGCGGCCTTTTTACGGTTCCTGGCCTTTTGCTGGCCTTTTGCT
CACATGTT
Features (pLannotate 1.2.2; 11 found; start..end, strand, type, name):
    121..213     +  CDS            lacI (fragment): lac repressor; lacI; The lac repressor binds to the lac operator to inhibit transcription in E. coli. This inhibition can be relieved by adding lactose or isopropyl-β-D-thiogalactopyranoside (IPTG).
    268..295     -  terminator     rrnB T2 terminator: transcription terminator T2 from the E. coli rrnB gene
    427..470     +  terminator     rrnB T1 terminator: Escherichia coli rrnB; transcription terminator T1 from the E. coli rrnB gene
    517..553     -  CDS            lacZα (fragment): LacZα fragment of β-galactosidase; lacZ fragment
    592..677     +  protein_bind   attL1 (fragment): mutant version of attL; recombination site for the Gateway® LR reaction LR Clonase™
    668..688     +  protein_bind   attB4: mutant version of attB; core recombination site for the Gateway® BP reaction BP Clonase™
    689..712     -  misc_feature   MCS (fragment): pUC18/19 multiple cloning site
   1133..1257    +  protein_bind   attR1: mutant version of attR; recombination site for the Gateway® LR reaction LR Clonase™
   1330..1348    -  promoter       T7 promoter: promoter for bacteriophage T7 RNA polymerase
   1482..2291    +  CDS            KanR: aminoglycoside phosphotransferase; aph(3')-Ia; confers resistance to kanamycin in bacteria or G418 (Geneticin®) in eukaryotes
   2438..3026    +  rep_origin     ori: high-copy-number ColE1/pMB1/pBR322/pUC origin of replication
