[The description below was written by a language model from this plasmid's Addgene catalogue record and pLannotate feature annotations shown in this document.]
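Description:
502 p5E-tp1 is a small (about 3.1 kb) Gateway 5′ entry clone built in the pDONR-P4-P1R backbone, designed for multisite Gateway assembly rather than for direct expression. It is maintained in standard E. coli as a high-copy plasmid through a ColE1/pUC-type origin and is selected with kanamycin via an aminoglycoside phosphotransferase (KanR) gene. The backbone also carries rrnB T1 and T2 transcription terminators upstream of the cloning region, which insulate the insert from read-through plasmid transcription, along with a T7 promoter and short lacI, lacZα and polylinker remnants that appear to be residual vector sequence.

The payload is a synthetic tp1 element, a Notch-responsive enhancer module, placed upstream of a basal promoter. The record does not identify which basal promoter is used, and the automated annotation does not label the insert itself. It sits in the roughly 400 bp unannotated interval between the two recombination sites. According to the catalogue entry these are an L4-R1 pair. The feature table marks attR1 on the downstream side, while the upstream site is annotated as an attL1 fragment overlapping an attB4 core, which most likely reflects the annotation tool's handling of attL4.

In an LR reaction, the attL4 and attR1 sites allow the tp1/basal promoter cassette to be recombined as the 5′ component, together with a middle-entry coding sequence and a 3′ entry element, into a destination vector. This places a chosen reporter or effector gene under Notch-dependent transcriptional control. The associated publication concerns Notch signalling in patterning of the developing arterial system, consistent with use in building Notch activity reporter transgenes.
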