Addgene plasmid #73585: 502 p5E-tp1
Purpose: entry vector (L4-R1) containing the Notch responsive tp1 element upstream of a basal promoter
Depositing lab: Nathan Lawson. Depositing organization: University of Massachusetts, Worcester. Publication: Distinct Notch signaling outputs pattern the developing arterial system. Quillien A, Moore JC, Shin M, Siekmann AF, Smith T, Pan L, Moens CB, Parsons MJ, Lawson ND. Development. 2014 Apr;141(7):1544-52. doi: 10.1242/dev.099986. Epub 2014 Mar 5. PubMed 24598161.
Backbone
  Vector backbone: pDONR-P4-P1R
Growth in bacteria
  Bacterial resistance: Kanamycin, 50 μg/mL
  Growth temperature: 37°C
  Growth strain: DH5alpha
  Copy number: High Copy
Gene/Insert
  Gene/Insert name: tp1 element
  Species: Synthetic
Terms and licenses: Academic/Nonprofit Terms; Industry Terms: Not Available to Industry
How to cite: 502 p5E-tp1 was a gift from Nathan Lawson (Addgene plasmid # 73585 ; http://n2t.net/addgene:73585 ; RRID:Addgene_73585)
