>Addgene plasmid #73585 | 502 p5E-tp1 | addgene partial sequence | sequence record 138019 | M13-F20 5'-TGTAAAACGACGGCCAGT-3'
ATGATTTTATTTTGACTGATAGTGACCTGTTCGTTGCAACAAATTGATAAGCAATGCTTTTTTATAATGC
CAACTTTGTATAGAAAAGTTGTGCAGGTCGACTCTAGAGGATCCCGACTCATGGGAAAATGGGCGGAAGG
GCACCGTGGGAAAATAGTAGATCCCGACTCGTGGGAAAATGGGCGGAAGGGCACCGTGGGAAAATAGTAG
ATCCCGACTCGTGGGAAAATGGGCGGAAGGGCACCGTGGGAAAATAGTAGATCCCGACTCATGGGAAAAT
GGGCGGAAGGGCACCGTGGGAAAATAGTAGATCCCGACTCGTGGGAAAATGGGCGGAAGGGCACCGTGGG
AAAATAGTAGATCCCGACTCGTGGGAAAATGGGCGGAAGGGCACCGTGGGAAAATAGTAGATCCACTGTA
TGCATCTTGGGCATAAAAGGCAGATCACTTCAGCTTCTGCTTACACTTGCTTTTGACACAACTGTGTTTA
CTTGCAATCCCTCGAATCGCTAGCATCGATTCGAATTCAAGGATCACAAGTTTGTACAAAAAAGTTGAAC
GAGAAACGTAAAATGATATAAATATCAATATATTAAATTAGATTTTGCATAAAAAACAGACTACATAATA
CTGTAAAACACAACATATGCAGTCACTATGAACCAACTACTTAGATGGTATTAGTGACCTGTAGAATTCG
AGCTCTAGAGCTGCAGGGCGGCCGCGATATCCCCTATAGTGAGTCGTATTACATGGTCATAGCTGTTTCC
TGGCAGCTCTGGCCCGTGTCTCAA
