>Addgene plasmid #73585 | 502 p5E-tp1 | addgene partial sequence | sequence record 138025 | Kan-R 5'-ATCGCGAGCCCATTTATACC-3'
ACGTTTCCCGTTGAATATGGCTCATAACACCCCTTGTATTACTGTTTATGTAAGCAGACAGTTTTATTGT
TCATGATGATATATTTTTATCTTGTGCAATGTAACATCAGAGATTTTGAGACACGGGCCAGAGCTGCCAG
GAAACAGCTATGACCATGTAATACGACTCACTATAGGGGATATCGCGGCCGCCCTGCAGCTCTAGAGCTC
GAATTCTACAGGTCACTAATACCATCTAAGTAGTTGGTTCATAGTGACTGCATATGTTGTGTTTTACAGT
ATTATGTAGTCTGTTTTTTATGCAAAATCTAATTTAATATATTGATATTTATATCATTTTACGTTTCTCG
TTCAACTTTTTTGTACAAACTTGTGATCCTTGAATTCGAATCGATGCTAGCGATTCGAGGGATTGCAAGT
AAACACAGTTGTGTCAAAAGCAAGTGTAAGCAGAAGCTGAAGTGATCTGCCTTTTATGCCCAAGATGCAT
ACAGTGGATCTACTATTTTCCCACGGTGCCCTTCCGCCCATTTTCCCACGAGTCGGGATCTACTATTTTC
CCACGGTGCCCTTCCGCCCATTTTCCCACGAGTCGGGATCTACTATTTTCCCACGGTGCCCTTCCGCCCA
TTTTCCCATGAGTCGGGATCTACTATTTTCCCACGGTGCCCTTCCGCCCATTTTCCCACGAGTCGGGATC
TACTATTTTCCCACGGTGCCCTTCCGCCCATT
